Addgene plasmid #132305: pDONR221_SVOP
Purpose: Gateway entry clone with codon-optimized ORF sequence for subcloning into custom expression vectors
Depositing lab: RESOLUTE Consortium & Giulio Superti-Furga. Depositing organization: CeMM Research Center for Molecular Medicine. Publication: The RESOLUTE consortium: unlocking SLC transporters for drug discovery. Superti-Furga G, Lackner D, Wiedmer T, Ingles-Prieto A, Barbosa B, Girardi E, Goldmann U, Gurtl B, Klavins K, Klimek C, Lindinger S, Lineiro-Retes E, Muller AC, Onstein S, Redinger G, Reil D, Sedlyarov V, Wolf G, Crawford M, Everley R, ... Steppan CM. Nat Rev Drug Discov. 2020 Jul;19(7):429-430. doi: 10.1038/d41573-020-00056-6. PubMed 32265506.
Backbone
  Vector backbone: pDONR221
  Backbone manufacturer: Thermo Fisher Scientific
  Backbone size w/o insert (bp): 2550
  Vector type: Mammalian Expression
Growth in bacteria
  Bacterial resistance: Kanamycin, 50 μg/mL
  Growth temperature: 37°C
  Growth strain: Stbl3
  Copy number: High Copy
Gene/Insert
  Gene/Insert name: SVOP (alt name: DKFZp761H039)
  Species: H. sapiens (human)
  Insert size (bp): 1644
  Entrez Gene: SVOP (a.k.a. DKFZp761H039)
  Cloning method: Gateway Cloning
  Sequencing primers: 5′ M13-fwd; 3′ M13-rev
Terms and licenses: Academic/Nonprofit Terms; Industry Terms
Depositor comments: For more information on the full Resolute plasmid collection, please see www.addgene.org/depositor-collections/re-solute/. Please provide your feedback on this plasmid to the RESOLUTE consortium by filling out their RESOLUTE repository feedback form: https://forms.office.com/Pages/ResponsePage.aspx?id=0e05yklzmkS7rjFGQL4N7z4feCLQvEJAmVcOCM_u885UN1JJRko0Ukg4TVQwNTZLOUxPQVJWT1NHUCQlQCN0PWcu
How to cite: pDONR221_SVOP was a gift from RESOLUTE Consortium & Giulio Superti-Furga (Addgene plasmid # 132305 ; http://n2t.net/addgene:132305 ; RRID:Addgene_132305)
