[The description below was written by a language model from this plasmid's Addgene catalogue record and the feature table of its GenBank file.]
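Description:
pDONR221_SVOP is a Gateway entry clone built on the pDONR221 backbone. It carries a codon-optimized open reading frame for human SVOP (alternative name DKFZp761H039) and belongs to a consortium collection of solute carrier (SLC) transporter clones. The complete circular plasmid is 4194 bp, made up of a 1644 bp insert and a backbone of about 2.55 kb. It replicates in E. coli at high copy from a ColE1/pUC-type origin and is selected with kanamycin through the aph(3')-Ia aminoglycoside phosphotransferase gene.

The feature table does not annotate the SVOP ORF as a feature of its own. It occupies the interval between the attL1 and attL2 recombination sites, which are the substrates for the LR Clonase reaction. Recombining these sites with the attR sites of a destination vector transfers the ORF directionally and in a defined frame into an expression plasmid of the user's choice. Although the catalogue lists the vector type as mammalian expression, the entry clone has no eukaryotic promoter or polyadenylation signal. Expression therefore depends entirely on the destination vector.

The rrnB T1 and T2 transcription terminators lie upstream of attL1 and shield the cassette from read-through transcription coming from the backbone. A T7 promoter sits just outside attL2, oriented toward the insert. M13 forward and reverse primer sites flank the att sites and allow the insert to be sequence-verified. The record does not state whether the ORF retains a stop codon or carries any tag. The stated use is as a source clone for subcloning SVOP into custom expression vectors.
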