LOCUS       Exported 4194 bp ds-DNA circular SYN 12-MAY-2021
DEFINITION  Gateway entry clone with codon-optimized ORF sequence for subcloning
            into custom expression vectors.
ACCESSION   .
VERSION     .
KEYWORDS    pDONR221_SVOP
SOURCE      synthetic DNA construct
  ORGANISM  synthetic DNA construct
REFERENCE   1 (bases 1 to 4194)
  TITLE     RESOLUTE consortium SLC collection
REFERENCE   2 (bases 1 to 4194)
  AUTHORS   .
  TITLE     Direct Submission
  JOURNAL   Exported May 12, 2021 from SnapGene Server 1.1.58
            http://www.snapgene.com
FEATURES             Location/Qualifiers
     source          1..4194
                     /organism="synthetic DNA construct"
                     /mol_type="other DNA"
     primer_bind     92..109
                     /label=L4440
                     /note="L4440 vector, forward primer"
     terminator      268..295
                     /label=rrnB T2 terminator
                     /note="transcription terminator T2 from the E. coli rrnB
                     gene"
     terminator      387..473
                     /gene="Escherichia coli rrnB"
                     /label=rrnB T1 terminator
                     /note="transcription terminator T1 from the E. coli rrnB
                     gene"
     primer_bind     522..544
                     /label=M13/pUC Forward
                     /note="In lacZ gene"
     primer_bind     536..553
                     /label=M13 Forward
                     /note="In lacZ gene. Also called M13-F20 or M13 (-21)
                     Forward"
     primer_bind     537..553
                     /label=M13 fwd
                     /note="common sequencing primer, one of multiple similar
                     variants"
     protein_bind    569..668
                     /gene="mutant version of attL"
                     /label=attL1
                     /bound_moiety="LR Clonase(TM)"
                     /note="recombination site for the Gateway(R) LR reaction"
     protein_bind    complement(2319..2418)
                     /gene="mutant version of attL"
                     /label=attL2
                     /bound_moiety="LR Clonase(TM)"
                     /note="recombination site for the Gateway(R) LR reaction"
     primer_bind     complement(2435..2454)
                     /label=T7
                     /note="T7 promoter, forward primer"
     promoter        complement(2436..2454)
                     /label=T7 promoter
                     /note="promoter for bacteriophage T7 RNA polymerase"
     primer_bind     complement(2459..2475)
                     /label=M13 rev
                     /note="common sequencing primer, one of multiple similar
                     variants"
     primer_bind     complement(2459..2475)
                     /label=M13 Reverse
                     /note="In lacZ gene. Also called M13-rev"
     primer_bind     complement(2577..2596)
                     /label=pENTR-R
                     /note="pENTR vectors, reverse primer"
     CDS             2588..3397
                     /codon_start=1
                     /gene="aph(3')-Ia"
                     /product="aminoglycoside phosphotransferase"
                     /label=KanR
                     /note="confers resistance to kanamycin in bacteria or G418
                     (Geneticin(R)) in eukaryotes"
                     /translation="MSHIQRETSRPRLNSNMDADLYGYKWARDNVGQSGATIYRLYGKP
                     DAPELFLKHGKGSVANDVTDEMVRLNWLTEFMPLPTIKHFIRTPDDAWLLTTAIPGKTA
                     FQVLEEYPDSGENIVDALAVFLRRLHSIPVCNCPFNSDRVFRLAQAQSRMNNGLVDASD
                     FDDERNGWPVEQVWKEMHKLLPFSPDSVVTHGDFSLDNLIFDEGKLIGCIDVGRVGIAD
                     RYQDLAILWNCLGEFSPSLQKRLFQKYGIDNPDMNKLQFHLMLDEFF"
     primer_bind     complement(2655..2674)
                     /label=Kan-R
                     /note="Kanamycin resistance gene, reverse primer"
     rep_origin      3544..4132
                     /direction=RIGHT
                     /label=ori
                     /note="high-copy-number ColE1/pMB1/pBR322/pUC origin of
                     replication"
     primer_bind     4033..4052
                     /label=pBR322ori-F
                     /note="pBR322 origin, forward primer"
ORIGIN
        1 ctttcctgcg ttatcccctg attctgtgga taaccgtatt accgcctttg agtgagctga
       61 taccgctcgc cgcagccgaa cgaccgagcg cagcgagtca gtgagcgagg aagcggaaga
      121 gcgcccaata cgcaaaccgc ctctccccgc gcgttggccg attcattaat gcagctggca
      181 cgacaggttt cccgactgga aagcgggcag tgagcgcaac gcaattaata cgcgtaccgc
      241 tagccaggaa gagtttgtag aaacgcaaaa aggccatccg tcaggatggc cttctgctta
      301 gtttgatgcc tggcagttta tggcgggcgt cctgcccgcc accctccggg ccgttgcttc
      361 acaacgttca aatccgctcc cggcggattt gtcctactca ggagagcgtt caccgacaaa
      421 caacagataa aacgaaaggc ccagtcttcc gactgagcct ttcgttttat ttgatgcctg
      481 gcagttccct actctcgcgt taacgctagc atggatgttt tcccagtcac gacgttgtaa
      541 aacgacggcc agtcttaagc tcgggcccca aataatgatt ttattttgac tgatagtgac
      601 ctgttcgttg caacacattg atgagcaatg cttttttata atgccaactt tgtacaaaaa
      661 agcaggctcc accatggagg aggacctgtt ccagctgcgc cagctgcccg tggtgaagtt
      721 tcggagaacc ggagagagcg cccggtccga ggacgataca gcaagcggag agcacgaggt
      781 gcagatcgag ggagtgcacg tgggactgga ggcagtggag ctggacgatg gagcagccgt
      841 gcctaaggag ttcgccaacc caaccgacga taccttcatg gtggaggacg cagtggaggc
      901 aatcggattc ggcaagtttc agtggaagct gtctgtgctg accggactgg catggatggc
      961 agatgcaatg gagatgatga tcctgagcat cctggccccc cagctgcact gtgagtggag
     1021 actgcctagc tggcaggtgg ccctgctgac ctccgtggtg ttcgtgggca tgatgagctc
     1081 ctctacactg tggggcaata tcagcgacca gtacggcagg aagaccggcc tgaagatctc
     1141 cgtgctgtgg acactgtact atggcatcct gagcgccttt gccccagtgt actcctggat
     1201 cctggtgctg aggggactgg tgggattcgg aatcggagga gtgccacagt ccgtgaccct
     1261 gtatgccgag tttctgccca tgaaggcccg ggccaagtgt atcctgctga tcgaggtgtt
     1321 ttgggccatc ggcacagtgt tcgaggtggt gctggccgtg tttgtgatgc cctctctggg
     1381 ctggagatgg ctgctgatcc tgagcgccgt gcctctgctg ctgttcgccg tgctgtgctt
     1441 ttggctgcca gagtctgcca gatatgatgt gctgagcggc aaccaggaga aggccatcgc
     1501 caccctgaag aggatcgcca cagagaatgg cgcccccatg cctctgggca agctgatcat
     1561 cagccggcag gaggacagag gcaagatgag ggatctgttc acccctcact ttcgctggac
     1621 cacactgctg ctgtggttca tctggttttc caacgccttc tcttactatg gcctggtgct
     1681 gctgaccaca gagctgtttc aggcaggcga cgtgtgcgga atcagctccc ggaagaaggc
     1741 agtggaggca aagtgctccc tggcctgtga gtacctgtct gaggaggact atatggatct
     1801 gctgtggacc acactgtccg agttcccagg cgtgctggtg accctgtgga tcatcgatag
     1861 gctgggccgc aagaagacaa tggccctgtg cttcgtgatc ttctcttttt gtagcctgct
     1921 gctgtttatc tgcgtgggcc gcaatgtgct gaccctgctg ctgttcatcg cccgggcctt
     1981 tatctccggc ggcttccagg ccgcctacgt gtatacacca gaggtgtacc caaccgcaac
     2041 aagagccctg ggactgggca cctgttctgg aatggcaagg gtgggcgccc tgatcacacc
     2101 cttcatcgcc caggtcatgc tggagtctag cgtgtacctg accctggccg tgtattccgg
     2161 atgctgtctg ctggccgccc tggcatcttg ctttctgcct atcgagacaa agggaagggg
     2221 actgcaggag tcctctcaca gggagtgggg acaggagatg gtgggaagag gaatgcacgg
     2281 agcaggagtg accaggagca actccggctc tcaggaggac ccagctttct tgtacaaagt
     2341 tggcattata agaaagcatt gcttatcaat ttgttgcaac gaacaggtca ctatcagtca
     2401 aaataaaatc attatttgcc atccagctga tatcccctat agtgagtcgt attacatggt
     2461 catagctgtt tcctggcagc tctggcccgt gtctcaaaat ctctgatgtt acattgcaca
     2521 agataaaaat atatcatcat gaacaataaa actgtctgct tacataaaca gtaatacaag
     2581 gggtgttatg agccatattc aacgggaaac gtcgaggccg cgattaaatt ccaacatgga
     2641 tgctgattta tatgggtata aatgggctcg cgataatgtc gggcaatcag gtgcgacaat
     2701 ctatcgcttg tatgggaagc ccgatgcgcc agagttgttt ctgaaacatg gcaaaggtag
     2761 cgttgccaat gatgttacag atgagatggt cagactaaac tggctgacgg aatttatgcc
     2821 tcttccgacc atcaagcatt ttatccgtac tcctgatgat gcatggttac tcaccactgc
     2881 gatccccgga aaaacagcat tccaggtatt agaagaatat cctgattcag gtgaaaatat
     2941 tgttgatgcg ctggcagtgt tcctgcgccg gttgcattcg attcctgttt gtaattgtcc
     3001 ttttaacagc gatcgcgtat ttcgtctcgc tcaggcgcaa tcacgaatga ataacggttt
     3061 ggttgatgcg agtgattttg atgacgagcg taatggctgg cctgttgaac aagtctggaa
     3121 agaaatgcat aaacttttgc cattctcacc ggattcagtc gtcactcatg gtgatttctc
     3181 acttgataac cttatttttg acgaggggaa attaataggt tgtattgatg ttggacgagt
     3241 cggaatcgca gaccgatacc aggatcttgc catcctatgg aactgcctcg gtgagttttc
     3301 tccttcatta cagaaacggc tttttcaaaa atatggtatt gataatcctg atatgaataa
     3361 attgcagttt catttgatgc tcgatgagtt tttctaatca gaattggtta attggttgta
     3421 acactggcag agcattacgc tgacttgacg ggacggcgca agctcatgac caaaatccct
     3481 taacgtgagt tacgcgtcgt tccactgagc gtcagacccc gtagaaaaga tcaaaggatc
     3541 ttcttgagat cctttttttc tgcgcgtaat ctgctgcttg caaacaaaaa aaccaccgct
     3601 accagcggtg gtttgtttgc cggatcaaga gctaccaact ctttttccga aggtaactgg
     3661 cttcagcaga gcgcagatac caaatactgt tcttctagtg tagccgtagt taggccacca
     3721 cttcaagaac tctgtagcac cgcctacata cctcgctctg ctaatcctgt taccagtggc
     3781 tgctgccagt ggcgataagt cgtgtcttac cgggttggac tcaagacgat agttaccgga
     3841 taaggcgcag cggtcgggct gaacgggggg ttcgtgcaca cagcccagct tggagcgaac
     3901 gacctacacc gaactgagat acctacagcg tgagctatga gaaagcgcca cgcttcccga
     3961 agggagaaag gcggacaggt atccggtaag cggcagggtc ggaacaggag agcgcacgag
     4021 ggagcttcca gggggaaacg cctggtatct ttatagtcct gtcgggtttc gccacctctg
     4081 acttgagcgt cgatttttgt gatgctcgtc aggggggcgg agcctatgga aaaacgccag
     4141 caacgcggcc tttttacggt tcctggcctt ttgctggcct tttgctcaca tgtt
//
