>Addgene plasmid #132305 | pDONR221_SVOP | depositor partial sequence | sequence record 254010 | Codon-optimized ORF of SVOP
ATGGAGGAGGACCTGTTCCAGCTGCGCCAGCTGCCCGTGGTGAAGTTTCGGAGAACCGGAGAGAGCGCCC
GGTCCGAGGACGATACAGCAAGCGGAGAGCACGAGGTGCAGATCGAGGGAGTGCACGTGGGACTGGAGGC
AGTGGAGCTGGACGATGGAGCAGCCGTGCCTAAGGAGTTCGCCAACCCAACCGACGATACCTTCATGGTG
GAGGACGCAGTGGAGGCAATCGGATTCGGCAAGTTTCAGTGGAAGCTGTCTGTGCTGACCGGACTGGCAT
GGATGGCAGATGCAATGGAGATGATGATCCTGAGCATCCTGGCCCCCCAGCTGCACTGTGAGTGGAGACT
GCCTAGCTGGCAGGTGGCCCTGCTGACCTCCGTGGTGTTCGTGGGCATGATGAGCTCCTCTACACTGTGG
GGCAATATCAGCGACCAGTACGGCAGGAAGACCGGCCTGAAGATCTCCGTGCTGTGGACACTGTACTATG
GCATCCTGAGCGCCTTTGCCCCAGTGTACTCCTGGATCCTGGTGCTGAGGGGACTGGTGGGATTCGGAAT
CGGAGGAGTGCCACAGTCCGTGACCCTGTATGCCGAGTTTCTGCCCATGAAGGCCCGGGCCAAGTGTATC
CTGCTGATCGAGGTGTTTTGGGCCATCGGCACAGTGTTCGAGGTGGTGCTGGCCGTGTTTGTGATGCCCT
CTCTGGGCTGGAGATGGCTGCTGATCCTGAGCGCCGTGCCTCTGCTGCTGTTCGCCGTGCTGTGCTTTTG
GCTGCCAGAGTCTGCCAGATATGATGTGCTGAGCGGCAACCAGGAGAAGGCCATCGCCACCCTGAAGAGG
ATCGCCACAGAGAATGGCGCCCCCATGCCTCTGGGCAAGCTGATCATCAGCCGGCAGGAGGACAGAGGCA
AGATGAGGGATCTGTTCACCCCTCACTTTCGCTGGACCACACTGCTGCTGTGGTTCATCTGGTTTTCCAA
CGCCTTCTCTTACTATGGCCTGGTGCTGCTGACCACAGAGCTGTTTCAGGCAGGCGACGTGTGCGGAATC
AGCTCCCGGAAGAAGGCAGTGGAGGCAAAGTGCTCCCTGGCCTGTGAGTACCTGTCTGAGGAGGACTATA
TGGATCTGCTGTGGACCACACTGTCCGAGTTCCCAGGCGTGCTGGTGACCCTGTGGATCATCGATAGGCT
GGGCCGCAAGAAGACAATGGCCCTGTGCTTCGTGATCTTCTCTTTTTGTAGCCTGCTGCTGTTTATCTGC
GTGGGCCGCAATGTGCTGACCCTGCTGCTGTTCATCGCCCGGGCCTTTATCTCCGGCGGCTTCCAGGCCG
CCTACGTGTATACACCAGAGGTGTACCCAACCGCAACAAGAGCCCTGGGACTGGGCACCTGTTCTGGAAT
GGCAAGGGTGGGCGCCCTGATCACACCCTTCATCGCCCAGGTCATGCTGGAGTCTAGCGTGTACCTGACC
CTGGCCGTGTATTCCGGATGCTGTCTGCTGGCCGCCCTGGCATCTTGCTTTCTGCCTATCGAGACAAAGG
GAAGGGGACTGCAGGAGTCCTCTCACAGGGAGTGGGGACAGGAGATGGTGGGAAGAGGAATGCACGGAGC
AGGAGTGACCAGGAGCAACTCCGGCTCTCAGGAG
